Addgene plasmid #157730: pcDNA-FRT-TO-Nprot_GC3opt
Purpose: mammalian expression of untagged SARS-CoV-2 N protein under control of a tetracycline-inducible promoter
Depositing lab: David Tollervey. Depositing organization: University of Edinburgh. Publication: Integrative vectors for regulated expression of SARS-CoV-2 proteins implicated in RNA metabolism. Bresson S, Robertson N, Sani E, Turowski TW, Shchepachev V, Kompauerova M, Spanos C, Helwak A, Tollervey D. Wellcome Open Res. 2020 Nov 3;5:261. doi: 10.12688/wellcomeopenres.16322.1. eCollection 2020. PubMed 33313418.
Backbone
  Vector backbone: pcDNA5-FRT-TO
  Backbone manufacturer: Thermo Fisher
  Vector type: Mammalian Expression
  Selectable markers: Hygromycin
Growth in bacteria
  Bacterial resistance: Ampicillin, 100 μg/mL
  Growth temperature: 37°C
  Growth strain: DH5alpha
  Copy number: High Copy
Gene/Insert
  Gene/Insert name: Nprot_GC3opt (alt name: SARS-CoV-2 N (nucleocapsid))
  Species: SARS-CoV-2
  Mutation: codon optimized; gene expression was optimized by increasing the GC3 content within codons
  Entrez Gene: N (a.k.a. GU280_gp10)
  Cloning method: Restriction Enzyme; 5′ cloning site Unknown (unknown if destroyed); 3′ cloning site Unknown (unknown if destroyed)
Resource information
  A portion of this plasmid was derived from a plasmid made by: Gene Art
Terms and licenses: Academic/Nonprofit Terms; Industry Terms
How to cite: pcDNA-FRT-TO-Nprot_GC3opt was a gift from David Tollervey (Addgene plasmid # 157730 ; http://n2t.net/addgene:157730 ; RRID:Addgene_157730)
