[The description below was written by a language model from this plasmid's Addgene catalogue record and pLannotate feature annotations shown in this document.]
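Description:
pcDNA-FRT-TO-Nprot_GC3opt is a 6,375 bp mammalian expression plasmid built on the commercial pcDNA5-FRT-TO backbone. It provides tetracycline-regulated expression of the SARS-CoV-2 nucleocapsid (N) protein without any epitope tag. In bacteria it replicates from a high-copy ColE1/pUC-type origin and is selected with ampicillin through the β-lactamase gene. A fragment of the f1 origin and remnants of lac regulatory sequence are also annotated in the backbone.

The expression cassette combines the human CMV immediate-early enhancer and promoter with short tet operator-like sequences immediately downstream. The annotation software labels these as PLtetO-1 and TRE3GV fragments. This arrangement is consistent with a CMV/TetO hybrid promoter that stays silent in cells producing Tet repressor and is switched on by adding tetracycline or doxycycline. The N open reading frame follows and terminates at a bovine growth hormone polyadenylation signal. The coding sequence is synthetic and codon optimized, with GC content raised at third codon positions (GC3) to improve expression in mammalian cells.

Downstream of the cassette, an FRT site sits directly in front of a hygromycin resistance gene that has an SV40 poly(A) signal, and only a very short SV40 promoter fragment is annotated upstream. In this kind of design, FLP-mediated recombination into a genomic FRT site in a suitable host line is what places the hygromycin gene under a resident promoter. Hygromycin selection therefore enriches for single-copy, site-specific integrants. The associated publication describes these plasmids as integrative vectors for regulated expression of SARS-CoV-2 proteins implicated in RNA metabolism. The construct is thus suited to making stable, inducible cell lines for studying N protein function.
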