Features (pLannotate 1.2.2; 21 found; start..end, strand, type, name):
     98..477     +  enhancer       CMV enhancer: human cytomegalovirus immediate early enhancer
    478..681     +  promoter       CMV promoter: human cytomegalovirus (CMV) immediate early promoter
    683..702     +  promoter       PLtetO-1 promoter (fragment): modified phage lambda PL promoter with tet operator sites (Lutz and Bujard, 1997)
    704..723     +  promoter       PLtetO-1 promoter (fragment): modified phage lambda PL promoter with tet operator sites (Lutz and Bujard, 1997)
    731..764     +  promoter       TRE3GV promoter (fragment): 3rd-generation Tet-responsive promoter that can be activated by binding of Tet-On® 3G, optimized for retroviral and lentiviral vectors
    868..2124    +  CDS            N: NCAP_SARS2 - Experimental evidence at protein level: Swiss-Prot protein existence level 1. Packages the positive strand viral genome RNA into a helical ribonucleocapsid (RNP) and plays a fundamental role during virion assembly through its interactions with the viral genome and membrane protein M. Plays an important role in enhancing the efficiency of subgenomic viral RNA transcription as well as viral replication (By similarity). May modulate transforming growth factor-beta signaling by binding host smad3 (By similarity). From Severe acute respiratory syndrome coronavirus 2 (2019-nCoV) (SARS-C
   2196..2420    +  polyA_signal   bGH poly(A) signal: bovine growth hormone polyadenylation signal
   2424..2445    +  promoter       SV40 promoter (fragment): SV40 enhancer and early promoter
   2466..2699    +  rep_origin     f1 ori (fragment) (sequence partly withheld): f1 bacteriophage origin of replication; arrow indicates direction of (+) strand synthesis
   2704..2751    +  protein_bind   FRT: FLP-mediated recombination occurs in the 8-bp core sequence TCTAGAAA (Turan and Bode, 2011). FLP recombinase from the Saccharomyces cerevisiae 2μ plasmid
   2759..3781    +  CDS            HygR: aminoglycoside phosphotransferase from E. coli; aph(4)-Ia; confers resistance to hygromycin
   3791..3916    +  CDS            ble (fragment): BLE_KLEPN - Experimental evidence at protein level: Swiss-Prot protein existence level 1. Binding protein with a strong affinity to the bleomycin family of antibiotics. Binds to CL990; an antimitotic-antibiotic compound. From Klebsiella pneumoniae.
   3911..4032    +  polyA_signal   SV40 poly(A) signal: SV40 polyadenylation signal
   4105..4121    -  protein_bind   lac operator: The lac repressor binds to the lac operator to inhibit transcription in E. coli. This inhibition can be relieved by adding lactose or isopropyl-β-D-thiogalactopyranoside (IPTG). lac repressor encoded by lacI
   4129..4159    -  promoter       lac promoter: promoter for the E. coli lac operon
   4174..4195    -  protein_bind   CAP binding site: CAP binding activates transcription in the presence of cAMP. E. coli catabolite activator protein
   4208..4300    -  CDS            lacI (fragment): lac repressor; lacI; The lac repressor binds to the lac operator to inhibit transcription in E. coli. This inhibition can be relieved by adding lactose or isopropyl-β-D-thiogalactopyranoside (IPTG).
   4483..5071    -  rep_origin     ori: high-copy-number ColE1/pMB1/pBR322/pUC origin of replication
   5242..6102    -  CDS            AmpR: β-lactamase; bla; confers resistance to ampicillin, carbenicillin, and related antibiotics
   6103..6207    -  promoter       AmpR promoter: bla
   6266..6318    -  misc_feature   bom (fragment): basis of mobility region from pBR322
>Addgene plasmid #157730 | pcDNA-FRT-TO-Nprot_GC3opt | addgene full sequence | sequence record 307940 | Addgene NGS Result
ACAACAAGGCAAGGCTTGACCGACAATTGCATGAAGAATCTGCTTAGGGTTAGGCGTTTTGCGCTGCTTC
GCGATGTACGGGCCAGATATACGCGTTGACATTGATTATTGACTAGTTATTAATAGTAATCAATTACGGG
GTCATTAGTTCATAGCCCATATATGGAGTTCCGCGTTACATAACTTACGGTAAATGGCCCGCCTGGCTGA
CCGCCCAACGACCCCCGCCCATTGACGTCAATAATGACGTATGTTCCCATAGTAACGCCAATAGGGACTT
TCCATTGACGTCAATGGGTGGAGTATTTACGGTAAACTGCCCACTTGGCAGTACATCAAGTGTATCATAT
GCCAAGTACGCCCCCTATTGACGTCAATGACGGTAAATGGCCCGCCTGGCATTATGCCCAGTACATGACC
TTATGGGACTTTCCTACTTGGCAGTACATCTACGTATTAGTCATCGCTATTACCATGGTGATGCGGTTTT
GGCAGTACATCAATGGGCGTGGATAGCGGTTTGACTCACGGGGATTTCCAAGTCTCCACCCCATTGACGT
CAATGGGAGTTTGTTTTGGCACCAAAATCAACGGGACTTTCCAAAATGTCGTAACAACTCCGCCCCATTG
ACGCAAATGGGCGGTAGGCGTGTACGGTGGGAGGTCTATATAAGCAGAGCTCTCCCTATCAGTGATAGAG
ATCTCCCTATCAGTGATAGAGATCGTCGACGAGCTCGTTTAGTGAACCGTCAGATCGCCTGGAGACGCCA
TCCACGCTGTTTTGACCTCCATAGAAGACACCGGGACCGATCCAGCCTCCGGACTCTAGCGTTTAAACTT
AAGCTTGGTACCGAGCTCGGATCCGGGATGAGCGACAACGGCCCTCAGAACCAGAGAAACGCCCCTCGGA
TCACATTTGGCGGCCCTAGCGATAGCACCGGCAGCAATCAGAATGGCGAGAGAAGCGGCGCCAGAAGCAA
GCAGAGAAGGCCTCAAGGCCTGCCTAACAACACCGCCAGCTGGTTCACAGCCCTGACACAGCACGGCAAA
GAGGACCTGAAGTTCCCTAGAGGACAGGGCGTGCCCATCAACACCAACAGCAGCCCCGATGACCAGATCG
GCTACTACAGACGGGCCACCAGAAGAATCAGAGGCGGCGACGGCAAGATGAAGGATCTGAGCCCCAGATG
GTACTTCTACTACCTCGGCACAGGACCCGAAGCCGGACTTCCTTATGGCGCCAACAAGGACGGCATCATC
TGGGTTGCAACAGAAGGCGCCCTGAACACCCCTAAGGACCACATCGGCACCAGAAATCCCGCCAACAATG
CCGCCATTGTGCTGCAGTTGCCTCAGGGCACAACACTGCCCAAGGGCTTTTACGCCGAGGGCTCTAGAGG
CGGATCTCAGGCCAGCAGCAGAAGCAGCTCCAGATCCAGAAACAGCTCCCGGAATAGCACCCCTGGCTCC
AGCAGAGGAACAAGCCCTGCTAGAATGGCCGGCAACGGCGGAGATGCTGCTCTGGCACTTCTCCTGCTGG
ACCGGCTGAATCAGCTGGAAAGCAAGATGAGCGGCAAGGGACAGCAGCAGCAGGGCCAGACCGTGACAAA
AAAGTCTGCCGCCGAGGCCAGCAAGAAGCCCAGACAGAAAAGAACCGCCACCAAGGCCTACAACGTGACC
CAGGCCTTTGGCAGAAGAGGCCCTGAGCAGACCCAGGGCAATTTCGGCGATCAAGAGCTGATCAGACAGG
GCACCGACTACAAGCACTGGCCTCAGATCGCCCAGTTTGCCCCATCTGCCAGCGCCTTTTTCGGCATGAG
CCGGATCGGCATGGAAGTGACACCTAGCGGCACCTGGCTGACATACACAGGCGCCATCAAGCTGGACGAC
AAGGACCCCAACTTCAAGGACCAAGTGATCCTGCTGAACAAGCACATCGACGCCTACAAGACATTCCCTC
CAACCGAGCCTAAGAAGGACAAGAAGAAGAAGGCCGACGAGACACAGGCCCTGCCTCAGCGCCAGAAAAA
GCAGCAGACAGTGACACTGCTGCCAGCCGCCGACCTGGACGATTTTTCTAAGCAGCTGCAGCAGAGCATG
AGCAGCGCCGATTCTACACAGGCCTAGGAGATATCCAGCACAGTGGCGGCCGCTCGAGTCTAGAGGGCCC
GTTTAAACCCGCTGATCAGCCTCGACTGTGCCTTCTAGTTGCCAGCCATCTGTTGTTTGCCCCTCCCCCG
TGCCTTCCTTGACCCTGGAAGGTGCCACTCCCACTGTCCTTTCCTAATAAAATGAGGAAATTGCATCGCA
TTGTCTGAGTAGGTGTCATTCTATTCTGGGGGGTGGGGTGGGGCAGGACAGCAAGGGGGAGGATTGGGAA
GACAATAGCAGGCATGCTGGGGATGCGGTGGGCTCTATGGCTTCTGAGGCGGAAAGAACCAGCTGGGGCT
CTAGGGGGTATCCCC
[124 nt withheld, positions 2466-2589]
C
[91 nt withheld, positions 2591-2681]
AGGGTGATGGTTCACGTACCTAGAAGTTCCTATTCCGAAGTTCCTATTCTCTAGAAAGTATAGGAACTTC
CTTGGCCAAAAAGCCTGAACTCACCGCGACGTCTGTCGAGAAGTTTCTGATCGAAAAGTTCGACAGCGTC
TCCGACCTGATGCAGCTCTCGGAGGGCGAAGAATCTCGTGCTTTCAGCTTCGATGTAGGAGGGCGTGGAT
ATGTCCTGCGGGTAAATAGCTGCGCCGATGGTTTCTACAAAGATCGTTATGTTTATCGGCACTTTGCATC
GGCCGCGCTCCCGATTCCGGAAGTGCTTGACATTGGGGAATTCAGCGAGAGCCTGACCTATTGCATCTCC
CGCCGTGCACAGGGTGTCACGTTGCAAGACCTGCCTGAAACCGAACTGCCCGCTGTTCTGCAGCCGGTCG
CGGAGGCCATGGATGCGATCGCTGCGGCCGATCTTAGCCAGACGAGCGGGTTCGGCCCATTCGGACCGCA
AGGAATCGGTCAATACACTACATGGCGTGATTTCATATGCGCGATTGCTGATCCCCATGTGTATCACTGG
CAAACTGTGATGGACGACACCGTCAGTGCGTCCGTCGCGCAGGCTCTCGATGAGCTGATGCTTTGGGCCG
AGGACTGCCCCGAAGTCCGGCACCTCGTGCACGCGGATTTCGGCTCCAACAATGTCCTGACGGACAATGG
CCGCATAACAGCGGTCATTGACTGGAGCGAGGCGATGTTCGGGGATTCCCAATACGAGGTCGCCAACATC
TTCTTCTGGAGGCCGTGGTTGGCTTGTATGGAGCAGCAGACGCGCTACTTCGAGCGGAGGCATCCGGAGC
TTGCAGGATCGCCGCGGCTCCGGGCGTATATGCTCCGCATTGGTCTTGACCAACTCTATCAGAGCTTGGT
TGACGGCAATTTCGATGATGCAGCTTGGGCGCAGGGTCGATGCGACGCAATCGTCCGATCCGGAGCCGGG
ACTGTCGGGCGTACACAAATCGCCCGCAGAAGCGCGGCCGTCTGGACCGATGGCTGTGTAGAAGTACTCG
CCGATAGTGGAAACCGACGCCCCAGCACTCGTCCGAGGGCAAAGGAATAGCACGTACTACGAGATTTCGA
TTCCACCGCCGCCTTCTATGAAAGGTTGGGCTTCGGAATCGTTTTCCGGGACGCCGGCTGGATGATCCTC
CAGCGCGGGGATCTCATGCTGGAGTTCTTCGCCCACCCCAACTTGTTTATTGCAGCTTATAATGGTTACA
AATAAAGCAATAGCATCACAAATTTCACAAATAAAGCATTTTTTTCACTGCATTCTAGTTGTGGTTTGTC
CAAACTCATCAATGTATCTTATCATGTCTGTATACCGTCGACCTCTAGCTAGAGCTTGGCGTAATCATGG
TCATAGCTGTTTCCTGTGTGAAATTGTTATCCGCTCACAATTCCACACAACATACGAGCCGGAAGCATAA
AGTGTAAAGCCTGGGGTGCCTAATGAGTGAGCTAACTCACATTAATTGCGTTGCGCTCACTGCCCGCTTT
CCAGTCGGGAAACCTGTCGTGCCAGCTGCATTAATGAATCGGCCAACGCGCGGGGAGAGGCGGTTTGCGT
ATTGGGCGCTCTTCCGCTTCCTCGCTCACTGACTCGCTGCGCTCGGTCGTTCGGCTGCGGCGAGCGGTAT
CAGCTCACTCAAAGGCGGTAATACGGTTATCCACAGAATCAGGGGATAACGCAGGAAAGAACATGTGAGC
AAAAGGCCAGCAAAAGGCCAGGAACCGTAAAAAGGCCGCGTTGCTGGCGTTTTTCCATAGGCTCCGCCCC
CCTGACGAGCATCACAAAAATCGACGCTCAAGTCAGAGGTGGCGAAACCCGACAGGACTATAAAGATACC
AGGCGTTTCCCCCTGGAAGCTCCCTCGTGCGCTCTCCTGTTCCGACCCTGCCGCTTACCGGATACCTGTC
CGCCTTTCTCCCTTCGGGAAGCGTGGCGCTTTCTCATAGCTCACGCTGTAGGTATCTCAGTTCGGTGTAG
GTCGTTCGCTCCAAGCTGGGCTGTGTGCACGAACCCCCCGTTCAGCCCGACCGCTGCGCCTTATCCGGTA
ACTATCGTCTTGAGTCCAACCCGGTAAGACACGACTTATCGCCACTGGCAGCAGCCACTGGTAACAGGAT
TAGCAGAGCGAGGTATGTAGGCGGTGCTACAGAGTTCTTGAAGTGGTGGCCTAACTACGGCTACACTAGA
AGAACAGTATTTGGTATCTGCGCTCTGCTGAAGCCAGTTACCTTCGGAAAAAGAGTTGGTAGCTCTTGAT
CCGGCAAACAAACCACCGCTGGTAGCGGTGGTTTTTTTGTTTGCAAGCAGCAGATTACGCGCAGAAAAAA
AGGATCTCAAGAAGATCCTTTGATCTTTTCTACGGGGTCTGACGCTCAGTGGAACGAAAACTCACGTTAA
GGGATTTTGGTCATGAGATTATCAAAAAGGATCTTCACCTAGATCCTTTTAAATTAAAAATGAAGTTTTA
AATCAATCTAAAGTATATATGAGTAAACTTGGTCTGACAGTTACCAATGCTTAATCAGTGAGGCACCTAT
CTCAGCGATCTGTCTATTTCGTTCATCCATAGTTGCCTGACTCCCCGTCGTGTAGATAACTACGATACGG
GAGGGCTTACCATCTGGCCCCAGTGCTGCAATGATACCGCGAGACCCACGCTCACCGGCTCCAGATTTAT
CAGCAATAAACCAGCCAGCCGGAAGGGCCGAGCGCAGAAGTGGTCCTGCAACTTTATCCGCCTCCATCCA
GTCTATTAATTGTTGCCGGGAAGCTAGAGTAAGTAGTTCGCCAGTTAATAGTTTGCGCAACGTTGTTGCC
ATTGCTACAGGCATCGTGGTGTCACGCTCGTCGTTTGGTATGGCTTCATTCAGCTCCGGTTCCCAACGAT
CAAGGCGAGTTACATGATCCCCCATGTTGTGCAAAAAAGCGGTTAGCTCCTTCGGTCCTCCGATCGTTGT
CAGAAGTAAGTTGGCCGCAGTGTTATCACTCATGGTTATGGCAGCACTGCATAATTCTCTTACTGTCATG
CCATCCGTAAGATGCTTTTCTGTGACTGGTGAGTACTCAACCAAGTCATTCTGAGAATAGTGTATGCGGC
GACCGAGTTGCTCTTGCCCGGCGTCAATACGGGATAATACCGCGCCACATAGCAGAACTTTAAAAGTGCT
CATCATTGGAAAACGTTCTTCGGGGCGAAAACTCTCAAGGATCTTACCGCTGTTGAGATCCAGTTCGATG
TAACCCACTCGTGCACCCAACTGATCTTCAGCATCTTTTACTTTCACCAGCGTTTCTGGGTGAGCAAAAA
CAGGAAGGCAAAATGCCGCAAAAAAGGGAATAAGGGCGACACGGAAATGTTGAATACTCATACTCTTCCT
TTTTCAATATTATTGAAGCATTTATCAGGGTTATTGTCTCATGAGCGGATACATATTTGAATGTATTTAG
AAAAATAAACAAATAGGGGTTCCGCGCACATTTCCCCGAAAAGTGCCACCTGACGTCGACGGATCGGGAG
ATCTCCCGATCCCCTATGGTGCACTCTCAGTACAATCTGCTCTGATGCCGCATAGTTAAGCCAGTATCTG
CTCCCTGCTTGTGTGTTGGAGGTCGCTGAGTAGTGCGCGAGCAAAATTTAAGCT
